Addgene plasmid #140881: EGFP-Rab8b in pCSDEST2
Purpose: Expression of zebrafish GFP-tagged Rab8b in mammalian cells.
Depositing lab: Rob Parton. Depositing organization: University of Queensland, Institute for Molecular Bioscience. Publication: In vivo cell biological screening identifies an endocytic capture mechanism for T-tubule formation. Hall TE, Martel N, Ariotti N, Xiong Z, Lo HP, Ferguson C, Rae J, Lim YW, Parton RG. Nat Commun. 2020 Jul 24;11(1):3711. doi: 10.1038/s41467-020-17486-w. PubMed 32709891.
Backbone
  Vector backbone: pCSDEST2 (Addgene 22424)
  Vector type: Mammalian Expression
Growth in bacteria
  Bacterial resistance: Ampicillin, 100 μg/mL
  Growth temperature: 37°C
  Growth strain: DH5alpha
  Copy number: High Copy
Gene/Insert
  Gene/Insert name: Rab8b
  Species: D. rerio (zebrafish)
  Entrez Gene: rab8b (a.k.a. rab8, rab8bb, zgc:165529)
  Tag / fusion protein: EGFP (N terminal on insert)
Terms and licenses: Academic/Nonprofit Terms; Industry Terms: Not Available to Industry
How to cite: EGFP-Rab8b in pCSDEST2 was a gift from Rob Parton (Addgene plasmid # 140881 ; http://n2t.net/addgene:140881 ; RRID:Addgene_140881)
