[The description below was written by a language model from this plasmid's Addgene catalogue record and pLannotate feature annotations shown in this document.]
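Description:
EGFP-Rab8b in pCSDEST2 is a mammalian expression plasmid of about 5.5 kb, built by multisite Gateway recombination into the pCSDEST2 destination backbone, a member of the pCS2-style vector family. It is propagated in E. coli through a high-copy ColE1/pUC-type origin and selected with ampicillin via the β-lactamase gene. An f1 phage origin is also present. Remnants of the lac region (lac promoter and operator, CAP site, lacI and lacZα fragments) are backbone carry-over with no role in expression of the insert.

The payload is an open reading frame for zebrafish (Danio rerio) Rab8b carrying EGFP at its N terminus. The annotated layout reflects its assembly: attB1, the EGFP coding sequence, attB2, the Rab8b coding sequence, then attB3, so the attB2 scar lies between the tag and the GTPase as a short linker. The annotation tool matched the insert to mouse Rab8b by homology, but the catalogue record specifies the zebrafish gene. Transcription is driven by the simian cytomegalovirus IE94 enhancer/promoter, a strong constitutive element, and terminated by an SV40 polyadenylation signal. An SP6 promoter sits between the CMV element and the fusion, which in vectors of this type allows in vitro synthesis of sense RNA. T7 (partial) and T3 promoters lie downstream in the opposite orientation.

Rab8b is a small GTPase that regulates membrane trafficking, and the EGFP fusion allows its subcellular localisation to be followed by fluorescence in living or fixed cells. The stated purpose is expression of the tagged zebrafish protein in mammalian cells. The plasmid derives from a study that screened trafficking components for roles in T-tubule formation.
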