Features (pLannotate 1.2.2; 19 found; start..end, strand, type, name):
     71..1048    +  promoter       CMV IE94 promoter: enhancer/promoter region of simian cytomegalovirus major immediate early transcription unit IE94
   1083..1101    +  promoter       SP6 promoter: promoter for bacteriophage SP6 RNA polymerase
   1156..1180    +  protein_bind   attB1: mutant version of attB; recombination site for the Gateway® BP reaction BP Clonase™
   1187..1903    +  CDS            EGFP: EGFP is a basic (constitutively fluorescent) green fluorescent protein published in 1996, derived from Aequorea victoria. It is reported to be a rapidly-maturing weak dimer with moderate acid sensitivity.
   1905..1929    -  protein_bind   attB2: mutant version of attB; recombination site for the Gateway® BP reaction BP Clonase™
   1931..2554    +  CDS            Rab8b: RAB8B_MOUSE - Experimental evidence at protein level: Swiss-Prot protein existence level 1. The small GTPases Rab are key regulators of intracellular membrane trafficking, from the formation of transport vesicles to their fusion with membranes. Rabs cycle between an inactive GDP-bound form and an active GTP-bound form that is able to recruit to membranes different sets of downstream effectors directly responsible for vesicle formation, movement, tethering and fusion. That Rab may be involved in polarized vesicular trafficking and neurotransmitter release. May participate in cell junction dynam
   2564..2584    -  protein_bind   attB3: mutant version of attB; core recombination site for the Gateway® BP reaction BP Clonase™
   2602..2619    -  promoter       T7 promoter (fragment): promoter for bacteriophage T7 RNA polymerase
   2624..2758    -  polyA_signal   SV40 poly(A) signal: SV40 polyadenylation signal
   2871..2889    -  promoter       T3 promoter: promoter for bacteriophage T3 RNA polymerase
   2934..2950    -  protein_bind   lac operator: The lac repressor binds to the lac operator to inhibit transcription in E. coli. This inhibition can be relieved by adding lactose or isopropyl-β-D-thiogalactopyranoside (IPTG). lac repressor encoded by lacI
   2958..2988    -  promoter       lac promoter: promoter for the E. coli lac operon
   3003..3024    -  protein_bind   CAP binding site: CAP binding activates transcription in the presence of cAMP. E. coli catabolite activator protein
   3037..3129    -  CDS            lacI (fragment): lac repressor; lacI; The lac repressor binds to the lac operator to inhibit transcription in E. coli. This inhibition can be relieved by adding lactose or isopropyl-β-D-thiogalactopyranoside (IPTG).
   3312..3900    -  rep_origin     ori: high-copy-number ColE1/pMB1/pBR322/pUC origin of replication
   4071..4931    -  CDS            AmpR: β-lactamase; bla; confers resistance to ampicillin, carbenicillin, and related antibiotics
   4932..5036    -  promoter       AmpR promoter: bla
   5089..5517    -  rep_origin     f1 ori (sequence partly withheld): f1 bacteriophage origin of replication; arrow indicates direction of (+) strand synthesis
   5522..64      -  CDS            lacZα (fragment) (across the origin): LacZα fragment of β-galactosidase; lacZ fragment
>Addgene plasmid #140881 | EGFP-Rab8b in pCSDEST2 | addgene full sequence | sequence record 325112 | Addgene NGS Result
GCCATTCAGGCTGCGCAACTGTTGGGAAGGGCGATCGGTGCGGGCCTCTTCGCTATTACGCCAGTCGACC
GCCAATTCAATATGGCGTATATGGACTCATGCCAATTCAATATGGTGGATCTGGACCTGTGCCAATTCAA
TATGGCGTATATGGACTCGTGCCAATTCAATATGGTGGATCTGGACCCCAGCCAATTCAATATGGCGGAC
TTGGCACCATGCCAATTCAATATGGCGGACCTGGCACTGTGCCAACTGGGGAGGGGTCTACTTGGCACGG
TGCCAAGTTTGAGGAGGGGTCTTGGCCCTGTGCCAAGTCCGCCATATTGAATTGGCATGGTGCCAATAAT
GGCGGCCATATTGGCTATATGCCAGGATCAATATATAGGCAATATCCAATATGGCCCTATGCCAATATGG
CTATTGGCCAGGTTCAATACTATGTATTGGCCCTATGCCATATAGTATTCCATATATGGGTTTTCCTATT
GACGTAGATAGCCCCTCCCAATGGGCGGTCCCATATACCATATATGGGGCTTCCTAATACCGCCCATAGC
CACTCCCCCATTGACGTCAATGGTCTCTATATATGGTCTTTCCTATTGACGTCATATGGGCGGTCCTATT
GACGTATATGGCGCCTCCCCCATTGACGTCAATTACGGTAAATGGCCCGCCTGGCTCAATGCCCATTGAC
GTCAATAGGACCACCCACCATTGACGTCAATGGGATGGCTCATTGCCCATTCATATCCGTTCTCACGCCC
CCTATTGACGTCAATGACGGTAAATGGCCCACTTGGCAGTACATCAATATCTATTAATAGTAACTTGGCA
AGTACATTACTATTGGAAGTACGCCAGGGTACATTGGCAGTACTCCCATTGACGTCAATGGCGGTAAATG
GCCCGCGATGGCTGCCAAGTACATCCCCATTGACGTCAATGGGGAGGGGCAATGACGCAAATGGGCGTTC
CATTGACGTAAATGGGCGGTAGGCGTGCCTAATGGGAGGTCTATATAAGCAATGCTCGTTTAGGGAACCG
CCATTCTGCCTGGGGACGTCGGAGCAAGCTTGATTTAGGTGACACTATAGAATACAAGCTACTTGTTCTT
TTTGCAGGATCCCATCGATTCGAATTCAAGGATCAACAAGTTTGTACAAAAAAGCAGGCTGCCACCATGG
TGAGCAAGGGCGAGGAGCTGTTCACCGGGGTGGTGCCCATCCTGGTCGAGCTGGACGGCGACGTAAACGG
CCACAAGTTCAGCGTGTCCGGCGAGGGCGAGGGCGATGCCACCTACGGCAAGCTGACCCTGAAGTTCATC
TGCACCACCGGCAAGCTGCCCGTGCCCTGGCCCACCCTCGTGACCACCCTGACCTACGGCGTGCAGTGCT
TCAGCCGCTACCCCGACCACATGAAGCAGCACGACTTCTTCAAGTCCGCCATGCCCGAAGGCTACGTCCA
GGAGCGCACCATCTTCTTCAAGGACGACGGCAACTACAAGACCCGCGCCGAGGTGAAGTTCGAGGGCGAC
ACCCTGGTGAACCGCATCGAGCTGAAGGGCATCGACTTCAAGGAGGACGGCAACATCCTGGGGCACAAGC
TGGAGTACAACTACAACAGCCACAACGTCTATATCATGGCCGACAAGCAGAAGAACGGCATCAAGGTGAA
CTTCAAGATCCGCCACAACATCGAGGACGGCAGCGTGCAGCTCGCCGACCACTACCAGCAGAACACCCCC
ATCGGCGACGGCCCCGTGCTGCTGCCCGACAACCACTACCTGAGCACCCAGTCCGCCCTGAGCAAAGACC
CCAACGAGAAGCGCGATCACATGGTCCTGCTGGAGTTCGTGACCGCCGCCGGGATCACTCTCGGCATGGA
CGAGCTGTACAAGCACCCAGCTTTCTTGTACAAAGTGGTGGCGAAAACGTACGACTATCTGTTCAAACTG
CTGCTCATCGGAGACAGCGGTGTGGGCAAGACCTGTCTGCTGTTTCGATTCAGCGAGGACGCCTTCAACA
CCACTTTCATCTCCACCATAGGAATTGACTTCAAAATCAGAACAATTGAGCTGGATGGGAAAAAGATCAA
GCTTCAAATCTGGGATACGGCGGGACAGGAGAGGTTCAGAACCATCACCACTGCATATTACAGAGGAGCA
ATGGGAATTATGCTGGTGTATGATATCACAAATGAGAAATCATTTGACAACATCAAGAACTGGATCAGGA
ACATTGAGGAGCATGCATCGTCAGATGTGGAGCGAATGATATTGGGTAACAGGTGTGACATGAACGACAA
GAGACAAGTTTCAAAAGAAAGAGGAGAGAAGCTAGCTATTGATTACGGAATCAAGTTCTTGGAAACCAGT
GCAAAATCTAGCACAAATGTTGAAGAGGCATTTGTCACTCTTGCTAGAGACATCATGACGAGATTAAACA
GGAAAATGAATGAGAATAACCCTTCAGGGGGAGGAGGAGGAGGAGCAGTAAAAATCACAGAGAGTCGATC
CAAGAAGCCAAGCTTCTTCCGCTGCATTCTGCTCTAACCCAGCCAACTTTATTATACATAGTTGCACTCG
AGCCTCTAGAACTATAGTGAGTCGTATTACGTAGATCCAGACATGATAAGATACATTGATGAGTTTGGAC
AAACCACAACTAGAATGCAGTGAAAAAAATGCTTTATTTGTGAAATTTGTGATGCTATTGCTTTATTTGT
AACCATTATAAGCTGCAATAAACAAGTTAACAACAACAATTGCATTCATTTTATGTTTCAGGTTCAGGGG
GAGGTGTGGGAGGTTTTTTAATTCGCGGCCGCGGCGCCAATGCATTGGGCCCGGTACCCAGCTTTTGTTC
CCTTTAGTGAGGGTTAATTGCGCGCTTGGCGTAATCATGGTCATAGCTGTTTCCTGTGTGAAATTGTTAT
CCGCTCACAATTCCACACAACATACGAGCCGGGAGCATAAAGTGTAAAGCCTGGGGTGCCTAATGAGTGA
GCTAACTCACATTAATTGCGTTGCGCTCACTGCCCGCTTTCCAGTCGGGAAACCTGTCGTGCCAGCTGCA
TTAATGAATCGGCCAACGCGCGGGGAGAGGCGGTTTGCGTATTGGGCGCTCTTCCGCTTCCTCGCTCACT
GACTCGCTGCGCTCGGTCGTTCGGCTGCGGCGAGCGGTATCAGCTCACTCAAAGGCGGTAATACGGTTAT
CCACAGAATCAGGGGATAACGCAGGAAAGAACATGTGAGCAAAAGGCCAGCAAAAGGCCAGGAACCGTAA
AAAGGCCGCGTTGCTGGCGTTTTTCCATAGGCTCCGCCCCCCTGACGAGCATCACAAAAATCGACGCTCA
AGTCAGAGGTGGCGAAACCCGACAGGACTATAAAGATACCAGGCGTTTCCCCCTGGAAGCTCCCTCGTGC
GCTCTCCTGTTCCGACCCTGCCGCTTACCGGATACCTGTCCGCCTTTCTCCCTTCGGGAAGCGTGGCGCT
TTCTCATAGCTCACGCTGTAGGTATCTCAGTTCGGTGTAGGTCGTTCGCTCCAAGCTGGGCTGTGTGCAC
GAACCCCCCGTTCAGCCCGACCGCTGCGCCTTATCCGGTAACTATCGTCTTGAGTCCAACCCGGTAAGAC
ACGACTTATCGCCACTGGCAGCAGCCACTGGTAACAGGATTAGCAGAGCGAGGTATGTAGGCGGTGCTAC
AGAGTTCTTGAAGTGGTGGCCTAACTACGGCTACACTAGAAGAACAGTATTTGGTATCTGCGCTCTGCTG
AAGCCAGTTACCTTCGGAAAAAGAGTTGGTAGCTCTTGATCCGGCAAACAAACCACCGCTGGTAGCGGTG
GTTTTTTTGTTTGCAAGCAGCAGATTACGCGCAGAAAAAAAGGATCTCAAGAAGATCCTTTGATCTTTTC
TACGGGGTCTGACGCTCAGTGGAACGAAAACTCACGTTAAGGGATTTTGGTCATGAGATTATCAAAAAGG
ATCTTCACCTAGATCCTTTTAAATTAAAAATGAAGTTTTAAATCAATCTAAAGTATATATGAGTAAACTT
GGTCTGACAGTTACCAATGCTTAATCAGTGAGGCACCTATCTCAGCGATCTGTCTATTTCGTTCATCCAT
AGTTGCCTGACTCCCCGTCGTGTAGATAACTACGATACGGGAGGGCTTACCATCTGGCCCCAGTGCTGCA
ATGATACCGCGAGACCCACGCTCACCGGCTCCAGATTTATCAGCAATAAACCAGCCAGCCGGAAGGGCCG
AGCGCAGAAGTGGTCCTGCAACTTTATCCGCCTCCATCCAGTCTATTAATTGTTGCCGGGAAGCTAGAGT
AAGTAGTTCGCCAGTTAATAGTTTGCGCAACGTTGTTGCCATTGCTACAGGCATCGTGGTGTCACGCTCG
TCGTTTGGTATGGCTTCATTCAGCTCCGGTTCCCAACGATCAAGGCGAGTTACATGATCCCCCATGTTGT
GCAAAAAAGCGGTTAGCTCCTTCGGTCCTCCGATCGTTGTCAGAAGTAAGTTGGCCGCAGTGTTATCACT
CATGGTTATGGCAGCACTGCATAATTCTCTTACTGTCATGCCATCCGTAAGATGCTTTTCTGTGACTGGT
GAGTACTCAACCAAGTCATTCTGAGAATAGTGTATGCGGCGACCGAGTTGCTCTTGCCCGGCGTCAATAC
GGGATAATACCGCGCCACATAGCAGAACTTTAAAAGTGCTCATCATTGGAAAACGTTCTTCGGGGCGAAA
ACTCTCAAGGATCTTACCGCTGTTGAGATCCAGTTCGATGTAACCCACTCGTGCACCCAACTGATCTTCA
GCATCTTTTACTTTCACCAGCGTTTCTGGGTGAGCAAAAACAGGAAGGCAAAATGCCGCAAAAAAGGGAA
TAAGGGCGACACGGAAATGTTGAATACTCATACTCTTCCTTTTTCAATATTATTGAAGCATTTATCAGGG
TTATTGTCTCATGAGCGGATACATATTTGAATGTATTTAGAAAAATAAACAAATAGGGGTTCCGCGCACA
TTTCCCCGAAAAGTGCCACCTAAATTGTAAGCGTTAATATTTTGTTAAAATTCGCGTTAAATTTTTGTTA
AATCAGCTCATTTTTTAACCAATAGGCCGAAATCGGCAAAATCCCTTATAAATCAAAAGAATAGACCGAG
ATAGGGT
[37 nt withheld, positions 5188-5224]
AAAGAACGTGGACTCCAACGTCAAAGG
[49 nt withheld, positions 5252-5300]
T
[91 nt withheld, positions 5302-5392]
G
[124 nt withheld, positions 5394-5517]
CCCATTC
